>Addgene plasmid #211863 | pUPD2-3xNLS-HA-LRR-NELC492A-C (B3-B4) | addgene full sequence | sequence record 417758 | Addgene NGS Result
TAGAGCGATGAGTGGTCTCGAATGCCTAAGAAAAAGAGAAAGGTTCCTAAGAAAAAGAGAAAGGTTCCTA
AAAAGAAAAGAAAGGTTTACCCATACGATGTTCCAGATTACGCTGAGTATGATGCTGTCTGGTCAAAATG
GGAAAGGGATGCACCAGCAGGAGAGTCACCTGGAAGAGCAGCAGTGGTTCAGGAAATGCGTGATTGCCTT
AATAACGGAAATCCAGTGCTTAACGTGGGAGCTTCAGGTCTTACCACCCTTCCAGACCGTCTTCCACCGC
ATATTACAACACTTGTTATTCCAGATAATAATCTCACCTCTTTGCCTGAGTTGCCAGAAGGACTTAGAGA
GCTTGAGGTGTCTGGAAACCTTCAGCTTACATCTCTTCCATCTCTTCCGCAGGGTCTTCAGAAGTTGTGG
GCCTATAACAATTGGCTTGCCTCTCTTCCGACTTTGCCGCCAGGACTTGGGGATCTTGCTGTCTCTAATA
ACCAGCTTACCTCTCTTCCGGAGATGCCGCCAGCACTTAGAGAGCTTAGGGTGTCTGGTAACAACCTTAC
CTCTCTTCCGGCTCTTCCGTCAGGACTTCAGAAGCTTTGGGCATATAACAATAGATTGACCTCTTTGCCA
GAGATGTCACCAGGTCTTCAGGAACTTGATGTCTCTCATAATCAGCTTACCAGATTGCCGCAATCTCTCA
CTGGTCTTTCTTCTGCTGCAAGAGTTTATCTTGACGGGAATCCACTTTCTGTTAGAACTCTTCAGGCTCT
TAGAGACATCATTGGACATTCAGGAATCAGGATACACTTCGATATGGCTGGGCCTTCTGTCCCTAGAGAA
GCCAGAGCACTTCACCTTGCTGTCGCTGACTGGCTTACTTCTGCAAGAGAGGGGGAAGCTGCCCAGGCAG
ACAGATGGCAGGCTTTCGGACTTGAAGATAACGCCGCCGCCTTCTCTCTTGTCCTTGACAGACTTCGTGA
GACTGAAAACTTCAAAAAAGACGCTGGATTTAAGGCACAGATATCATCTTGGCTTACACAACTTGCTGAA
GATGCTGCTCTTAGAGCAAAAACCTTTGCCATGGCAACAGAGGCAACATCAACCGCTGAGGACAGAGTCA
CACATGCCCTTCACCAGATGAATAACGTTCAACTTGTTCATAATGCAGAAAAAGGGGAATACGACAACAA
TCTCCAGGGGCTTGTTTCTACTGGGCGTGAGATGTTCAGACTTGCAACACTTGAACAGATTGCCAGAGAA
AAAGCCGGAACACTTGCTCTTGTCGATGACGTTGAGGTCTATCTTGCTTTCCAGAATAAGCTTAAGGAAT
CACTTGAGCTTACCTCTGTGACTTCAGAAATGCGTTTCTTTGACGTTTCTGGAGTGACTGTTTCAGACCT
TCAGGCTGCTGAGCTTCAGGTGAAAACCGCTGAAAACTCTGGGTTCAGTAAATGGATACTTCAGTGGGGG
CCGCTTCACTCTGTGCTTGAAAGAAAA
[234 nt withheld, positions 1498-1731]
TTCGTGAGACCACTCATCGCGACTAGTAGCGGCCGCTGCAGTCCGGCAAAAAAGGGCAAGGTGTCACCAC
CCTGCCCTTTTTCTTTAAAACCGAAAAGATTACTTCGCGTTATGCAGGCTTCCTCGCTCACTGACTCGCT
GCGCTCGGTCGTTCGGCTGCGGCGAGCGGTATCAGCTCACTCAAAGGCGGTAATACGGTTATCCACAGAA
TCAGGGGATAACGCAGGAAAGAACATGTGAGCAAAAGGCCAGCAAAAGGCCAGGAACCGTAAAAAGGCCG
CGTTGCTGGCGTTTTTCCACAGGCTCCGCCCCCCTGACGAGCATCACAAAAATCGACGCTCAAGTCAGAG
GTGGCGAAACCCGACAGGACTATAAAGATACCAGGCGTTTCCCCCTGGAAGCTCCCTCGTGCGCTCTCCT
GTTCCGACCCTGCCGCTTACCGGATACCTGTCCGCCTTTCTCCCTTCGGGAAGCGTGGCGCTTTCTCATA
GCTCACGCTGTAGGTATCTCAGTTCGGTGTAGGTCGTTCGCTCCAAGCTGGGCTGTGTGCACGAACCCCC
CGTTCAGCCCGACCGCTGCGCCTTATCCGGTAACTATCGTCTTGAGTCCAACCCGGTAAGACACGACTTA
TCGCCACTGGCAGCAGCCACTGGTAACAGGATTAGCAGAGCGAGGTATGTAGGCGGTGCTACAGAGTTCT
TGAAGTGGTGGCCTAACTACGGCTACACTAGAAGAACAGTATTTGGTATCTGCGCTCTGCTGAAGCCAGT
TACCTTCGGAAAAAGAGTTGGTAGCTCTTGATCCGGCAAACAAACCACCGCTGGTAGCGGTGGTTTTTTT
GTTTGCAAGCAGCAGATTACGCGCAGAAAAAAAGGATCTCAAGAAGATCCTTTGATCTTTTCTACGGGGT
CTGACGCTCAGTGGAACGAAAACTCACGTTAAGGGATTTTGGTCATGAGATTATCAAAAAGGATCTTCAC
CTAGATCCTTTTAAATTAAAAATGAAGTTTTAAATCAATCTAAAGTATATATGAGTAAACTTGGTCTGAC
AGCTCGAGGCTTGGATTCTCACCAATAAAAAACGCCCGGCGGCAACCGAGCGTTCTGAACAAATCCAGAT
GGAGTTCTGAGGTCATTACTGGATCTATCAACAGGAGTCCAAGCGAGCTCGATATCAAATTACGCCCCGC
CCTGCCACTCGTCGCAGTACTGTTGTAATTCATTAAGCATTCTGCCGACATGGAAGCCATCACAAACGGC
ATGATGAACCTGAATCGCCAGCGGCATCAGCACCTTGTCGCCTTGCGTATAATATTTGCCCATGGTGAAA
ACGGGGGCGAAGAAGTTGTCCATATTGGCCACGTTTAAATCAAAACTGGTGAAACTCACCCAGGGATTGG
CTGATACGAAAAACATATTCTCAATAAACCCTTTAGGGAAATAGGCCAGGTTTTCACCGTAACACGCCAC
ATCTTGCGAATATATGTGTAGAAACTGCCGGAAATCGTCGTGGTATTCACTCCAGAGTGATGAAAACGTT
TCAGTTTGCTCATGGAAAACGGTGTAACAAGGGTGAACACTATCCCATATCACCAGCTCACCGTCTTTCA
TTGCCATACGAAATTCCGGATGAGCATTCATCAGGCGGGCAAGAATGTGAATAAAGGCCGGATAAAACTT
GTGCTTATTTTTCTTTACGGTCTTTAAAAAGGCCGTAATATCCAGCTGAACGGTCTGGTTATAGGTACAT
TGAGCAACTGACTGAAATGCCTCAAAATGTTCTTTACGATGCCATTGGGATATATCAACGGTGGTATATC
CAGTGATTTTTTTCTCCATTTTAGCTTCCTTAGCTCCTGAAAATCTCGATAACTCAAAAAATACGCCCGG
TAGTGATCTTATTTCATTATGGTGAAAGTTGGAACCTCTTACGTGCCCGATCAACTCGAGTGCCACCTGA
CGTCTAAGAAACCATTATTATCATGACATTAACCTATAAAAATAGGCGTATCACGAGGCAGAATTTCAGA
TAAAAAAAATCCTTAGCTTTCGCTAAGGATGATTTCTGGAATTCGCGGCCGCTTC
Features (pLannotate 1.2.2; 10 found; start..end, strand, type, name):
     88..114     +  CDS            3xHA (fragment): three tandem HA epitope tags
    112..1731    +  CDS            sspH1 (fragment) (sequence partly withheld): SSPH1_SALT1 - Experimental evidence at protein level: Swiss-Prot protein existence level 1. Effector proteins function to alter host cell physiology and promote bacterial survival in host tissues (PubMed:10564523, PubMed:18005683, PubMed:16611232, PubMed:24248594). This protein is an E3 ubiquitin-protein ligase that interferes with the host's ubiquitination pathway and targets host proteins for proteasomal degradation (PubMed:10564523, PubMed:18005683, PubMed:16611232, PubMed:24248594). Can ubiquitinate ubiquitin, giving rise to polyubiquitin chains (in vitro) (PubMed:18005683). Polyubiquitina
   1753..1772    +  misc_feature   BioBrick suffix: universal suffix for all parts
   1773..1830    +  terminator     his operon terminator: This putative transcriptin terminator from the E. coli his operon has a 2-bp deletion introduced during synthesis. Its efficiency has not been determined.
   2025..2613    -  rep_origin     ori: high-copy-number ColE1/pMB1/pBR322/pUC origin of replication
   2796..2890    -  terminator     lambda t0 terminator: transcription terminator from phage lambda
   2914..3570    -  CDS            cat: CAT_ECOLX - Experimental evidence at protein level: Swiss-Prot protein existence level 1. This enzyme is an effector of chloramphenicol resistance in bacteria. From Escherichia coli. This protein is used as a marker in many commonly used cloning vectors, such as pACYC184.
   3571..3668    -  promoter       cat promoter: promoter of the E. coli cat gene encoding chloramphenicol acetyltransferase
   3754..3797    -  terminator     bacterial terminator: putative bacterial transcription terminator
   3800..5       +  misc_feature   BioBrick prefix (across the origin): BioBrick prefix for parts that do not start with "ATG"
