[The description below was written by a language model from this plasmid's Addgene catalogue record and pLannotate feature annotations shown in this document.]
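Description:
pUPD2-3xNLS-HA-LRR-NELC492A-C (B3-B4) is a level-0 "domestication" plasmid built in pUPD2, the universal part-entry vector of the GoldenBraid modular cloning system for plant synthetic biology. It is a small (about 3.8 kb), high-copy plasmid maintained in E. coli through a ColE1/pUC-type origin. Selection uses chloramphenicol, via a cat gene driven by its own promoter and followed by the lambda t0 terminator. Bacterial terminators and BioBrick prefix and suffix remnants flank the cloning site and insulate the stored part. The insert was introduced through BsmBI sites that were destroyed during cloning. The "B3-B4" label indicates the standard grammar positions the part occupies, so it can be released and assembled with separate promoter, terminator and other coding modules. The plasmid has no plant promoter or terminator of its own and is not an expression construct.

The stored part is a coding sequence for the LRR and NEL (novel E3 ligase) domains of a Salmonella typhimurium effector, which the feature annotation matches to a fragment of SspH1, an E3 ubiquitin ligase that marks host proteins for proteasomal degradation. It carries an N-terminal 3xNLS-HA module: three nuclear localization signals direct the protein to the nucleus, and the HA epitope allows immunodetection. The annotation software detects only a short HA fragment and does not call the NLS repeats. The C492A mutation makes the ligase catalytically inactive according to the record. This part therefore serves as the ligase-dead, nuclear-targeted version of the E3-DART ligase, most plausibly as a negative control in assembling an inducible targeted protein-depletion system in plants.
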