Addgene plasmid #211863: pUPD2-3xNLS-HA-LRR-NELC492A-C (B3-B4)
Purpose: Nuclear-localized and catalytically-inactive E3-DART ligase in domestication vector.
Depositing lab: Marcela Rojas-Pierce. Depositing organization: North Carolina State University. Publication: Rapid depletion of target proteins in plants by an inducible protein degradation system. Huang L, Rojas-Pierce M. Plant Cell. 2024 Mar 6:koae072. doi: 10.1093/plcell/koae072. PubMed 38446628.
Backbone
  Vector backbone: pUPD2
  Backbone manufacturer: Diego Orzaez Lab
  Backbone size w/o insert (bp): 2105
  Vector type: Synthetic Biology
Growth in bacteria
  Bacterial resistance: Chloramphenicol, 25 μg/mL
  Growth temperature: 37°C
  Growth strain: DH5alpha
  Copy number: High Copy
Gene/Insert
  Gene/Insert name: LRR-NEL
  Species: Salmonella typhimurium
  Mutation: C492A
  Tag / fusion protein: 3xNLS-HA (N terminal on insert)
  Cloning method: Restriction Enzyme; 5′ cloning site BsmBI (destroyed during cloning); 3′ cloning site BsmBI (destroyed during cloning)
Terms and licenses: Academic/Nonprofit Terms; Industry Terms: Not Available to Industry
Depositor comments: Rojas-Pierce Lab plasmid pMRP1181
How to cite: pUPD2-3xNLS-HA-LRR-NELC492A-C (B3-B4) was a gift from Marcela Rojas-Pierce (Addgene plasmid # 211863 ; http://n2t.net/addgene:211863 ; RRID:Addgene_211863)
